Addgene plasmid #213417: pcDNA3.1-VcnTS-E1015A-E1021A
Purpose: Vinculin tension sensor (VcnTS) with both directionally asymmetric, force strengthening (DAFS) variant point mutations (E1015A and E1021A).
Depositing lab: Brenton Hoffman. Depositing organization: Duke University. Publication: Molecular basis and cellular functions of vinculin-actin directional catch bonding. Chirasani VR, Khan MAI, Malavade JN, Dokholyan NV, Hoffman BD, Campbell SL. Nat Commun. 2023 Dec 14;14(1):8300. doi: 10.1038/s41467-023-43779-x. PubMed 38097542.
Backbone
  Vector backbone: pcDNA3.1
  Backbone size w/o insert (bp): 5352
  Total vector size (bp): 10157
  Vector type: Mammalian Expression
Growth in bacteria
  Bacterial resistance: Ampicillin, 100 μg/mL
  Growth temperature: 37°C
  Growth strain: DH5alpha
  Copy number: Unknown
Gene/Insert
  Gene/Insert name: VcnTS-E1015A-E1021A (alt names: VinTS-E1015A-E1021A; VinculinTS-E1015A-E1021A)
  Species: G. gallus (chicken), Synthetic
  Insert size (bp): 4805
  Mutation: Mutated vinculin glutamic acid 1015 and 1021 to alanine (E1015A and E1021A)
  Entrez Gene: VCL (a.k.a. VINC1)
  Promoter: CMV
  Cloning method: Restriction Enzyme; 5′ cloning site HindIII (not destroyed); 3′ cloning site XbaI (not destroyed)
  Sequencing primers: 5′ CMV Forward; 3′ BGH Reverse
Terms and licenses: Academic/Nonprofit Terms; Industry Terms: Not Available to Industry
How to cite: pcDNA3.1-VcnTS-E1015A-E1021A was a gift from Brenton Hoffman (Addgene plasmid # 213417 ; http://n2t.net/addgene:213417 ; RRID:Addgene_213417)
