[The description below was written by a language model from this plasmid's Addgene catalogue record and pLannotate feature annotations shown in this document.]
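Description:
pcDNA3.1-VcnTS-E1015A-E1021A is a mammalian expression plasmid of about 10.2 kb, built on the pcDNA3.1 backbone, that encodes a mutant form of the vinculin tension sensor (VcnTS). It is propagated in E. coli through a high-copy ColE1/pUC-type origin with ampicillin selection from the β-lactamase gene, and it also carries an f1 origin. For mammalian cells, an SV40 early promoter drives a neomycin/kanamycin phosphotransferase gene followed by an SV40 polyadenylation signal, which allows stable selection with G418.

The roughly 4.8 kb insert, cloned between HindIII and XbaI, is expressed from the CMV immediate-early enhancer and promoter and terminated by the bovine growth hormone poly(A) signal; a T7 promoter lies just upstream of the coding region. The feature table shows a single arrangement in which a large N-terminal vinculin segment is followed by mTFP1, a short intervening region, mVenus, and then a C-terminal vinculin segment. This matches a FRET-based tension module inserted within vinculin, where the cyan donor and yellow acceptor are separated by a linker, so that mechanical load across the protein changes energy transfer. The automated annotation labels the vinculin segments by sponge and frog homologues, but the catalogue record gives the source as chicken vinculin (VCL) with synthetic elements.

The vinculin portion carries E1015A and E1021A, both described as directionally asymmetric, force-strengthening (DAFS) variant mutations. The construct is intended for measuring tension across vinculin in cells while probing how these residues contribute to directional catch bonding between vinculin and actin.
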