Features (pLannotate 1.2.2; 23 found; start..end, strand, type, name):
     31..83      -  misc_feature   bom (fragment): basis of mobility region from pBR322
    238..617     +  enhancer       CMV enhancer: human cytomegalovirus immediate early enhancer
    618..821     +  promoter       CMV promoter: human cytomegalovirus (CMV) immediate early promoter
    817..850     +  LTR            5' LTR (truncated) (fragment): truncated 5' long terminal repeat (LTR) from HIV-1
    866..884     +  promoter       T7 promoter: promoter for bacteriophage T7 RNA polymerase
    923..3529    +  CDS            VIN1: VINC_OSCPE - Experimental evidence at protein level: Swiss-Prot protein existence level 1. Actin filament (F-actin)-binding protein which may play a role in cell-cell adhesion. From Oscarella pearsei (Sponge).
   3578..4285    +  CDS            mTFP1: mTFP1 is a basic (constitutively fluorescent) cyan fluorescent protein published in 2006, derived from Clavularia sp.. It has low acid sensitivity.
   4406..5122    +  CDS            mVenus: mVenus is a basic (constitutively fluorescent) yellow fluorescent protein published in 2006, derived from Aequorea victoria. It is reported to be a rapidly-maturing monomer with moderate acid sensitivity.
   5138..5680    +  CDS            vcl (fragment): VINC_XENLA - Experimental evidence at transcript level: Swiss-Prot protein existence level 2. Involved in cell adhesion. May be involved in the attachment of the actin-based microfilaments to the plasma membrane. From Xenopus laevis (African clawed frog).
   5760..5984    +  polyA_signal   bGH poly(A) signal: bovine growth hormone polyadenylation signal
   5988..6009    +  promoter       SV40 promoter (fragment): SV40 enhancer and early promoter
   6030..6458    +  rep_origin     f1 ori (sequence partly withheld): f1 bacteriophage origin of replication; arrow indicates direction of (+) strand synthesis
   6472..6801    +  promoter       SV40 promoter: SV40 enhancer and early promoter
   6868..7659    +  CDS            neo: KKA2_KLEPN - Also known as kan, nptII. Experimental evidence at protein level: Swiss-Prot protein existence level 1. Resistance to kanamycin, neomycin, paromomycin, ribostamycin, butirosin and gentamicin B. From Klebsiella pneumoniae.
   7683..7841    +  CDS            ble (fragment): BLE_KLEPN - Experimental evidence at protein level: Swiss-Prot protein existence level 1. Binding protein with a strong affinity to the bleomycin family of antibiotics. Binds to CL990; an antimitotic-antibiotic compound. From Klebsiella pneumoniae.
   7836..7957    +  polyA_signal   SV40 poly(A) signal: SV40 polyadenylation signal
   8030..8046    -  protein_bind   lac operator: The lac repressor binds to the lac operator to inhibit transcription in E. coli. This inhibition can be relieved by adding lactose or isopropyl-β-D-thiogalactopyranoside (IPTG). lac repressor encoded by lacI
   8054..8084    -  promoter       lac promoter: promoter for the E. coli lac operon
   8099..8120    -  protein_bind   CAP binding site: CAP binding activates transcription in the presence of cAMP. E. coli catabolite activator protein
   8133..8225    -  CDS            lacI (fragment): lac repressor; lacI; The lac repressor binds to the lac operator to inhibit transcription in E. coli. This inhibition can be relieved by adding lactose or isopropyl-β-D-thiogalactopyranoside (IPTG).
   8408..8996    -  rep_origin     ori: high-copy-number ColE1/pMB1/pBR322/pUC origin of replication
   9167..10027   -  CDS            AmpR: β-lactamase; bla; confers resistance to ampicillin, carbenicillin, and related antibiotics
  10028..10132   -  promoter       AmpR promoter: bla
>Addgene plasmid #213417 | pcDNA3.1-VcnTS-E1015A-E1021A | addgene full sequence | sequence record 422213 | Addgene NGS Result
GTCGACGGATCGGGAGATCTCCCGATCCCCTATGGTGCACTCTCAGTACAATCTGCTCTGATGCCGCATA
GTTAAGCCAGTATCTGCTCCCTGCTTGTGTGTTGGAGGTCGCTGAGTAGTGCGCGAGCAAAATTTAAGCT
ACAACAAGGCAAGGCTTGACCGACAATTGCATGAAGAATCTGCTTAGGGTTAGGCGTTTTGCGCTGCTTC
GCGATGTACGGGCCAGATATACGCGTTGACATTGATTATTGACTAGTTATTAATAGTAATCAATTACGGG
GTCATTAGTTCATAGCCCATATATGGAGTTCCGCGTTACATAACTTACGGTAAATGGCCCGCCTGGCTGA
CCGCCCAACGACCCCCGCCCATTGACGTCAATAATGACGTATGTTCCCATAGTAACGCCAATAGGGACTT
TCCATTGACGTCAATGGGTGGAGTATTTACGGTAAACTGCCCACTTGGCAGTACATCAAGTGTATCATAT
GCCAAGTACGCCCCCTATTGACGTCAATGACGGTAAATGGCCCGCCTGGCATTATGCCCAGTACATGACC
TTATGGGACTTTCCTACTTGGCAGTACATCTACGTATTAGTCATCGCTATTACCATGGTGATGCGGTTTT
GGCAGTACATCAATGGGCGTGGATAGCGGTTTGACTCACGGGGATTTCCAAGTCTCCACCCCATTGACGT
CAATGGGAGTTTGTTTTGGCACCAAAATCAACGGGACTTTCCAAAATGTCGTAACAACTCCGCCCCATTG
ACGCAAATGGGCGGTAGGCGTGTACGGTGGGAGGTCTATATAAGCAGAGCTCTCTGGCTAACTAGAGAAC
CCACTGCTTACTGGCTTATCGAAATTAATACGACTCACTATAGGGAGACCCAAGCTGGCTAGCGTTTAAA
CTTAAGCTTGCCATGCCCGTCTTCCACACGCGCACCATCGAGAGCATCTTGGAGCCCGTGGCTCAGCAGA
TCTCCCACCTGGTCATCATGCACGAGGAGGGGGAGGTAGACGGCAAGGCCATCCCGGACCTCACCGCCCC
CGTGTCGGCCGTGCAGGCCGCTGTCAGCAACCTGGTGCGGGTTGGAAAAGAAACTGTGCAGACAACAGAA
GACCAGATCTTGAAAAGGGATATGCCACCAGCATTCATCAAAGTAGAGAATGCCTGCACCAAGCTCGTTC
GAGCAGCCCAGATGCTGCAAGCAGATCCTTATTCAGTACCAGCTCGTGACTACCTAATTGATGGATCAAG
AGGCATCCTTTCTGGAACATCAGACTTACTTCTGACATTTGATGAAGCGGAGGTCCGTAAAATCATCCGT
GTCTGCAAAGGAATATTGGAATATCTGACTGTGGCAGAAGTAGTAGAGACTATGGAGGATTTGGTGACAT
ATACAAAGAATCTAGGGCCAGGAATGACAAAGATGGCGAAAATGATCGATGAGAGACAACAGGAATTAAC
TCATCAGGAACATAGGGTTATGCTGGTGAACTCCATGAATACTGTGAAGGAGCTATTGCCTGTACTTATT
TCAGCTATGAAGATCTTTGTAACCACAAAAAACACTAAAAGCCAGGGAATAGAAGAGGCCTTGAAAAATC
GCAATTTCACAGTAGAGAAAATGAGTGCTGAGATAAATGAAATAATCCGTGTATTACAACTCACTTCCTG
GGATGAAGATGCCTGGGCCAGCAAGGACACTGAAGCCATGAAAAGAGCTTTAGCCCTAATAGATTCAAAG
ATGAACCAGGCAAAAGGCTGGCTGAGAGATCCAAACGCACCTCCAGGGGATGCTGGTGAGCAAGCAATAA
GGCAGATCCTTGATGAAGCTGGAAAAGCAGGAGAATTGTGTGCAGGCAAAGAACGCAGGGAGATTCTGGG
AACATGCAAAACTTTGGGCCAAATGACTGATCAACTTGCTGATCTCCGAGCTAGAGGACAGGGTGCTACA
CCGATGGCAATGCAGAAGGCACAGCAGGTGTCACAAGGCCTGGATTTGCTCACTGCAAAAGTGGAGAATG
CAGCCCGGAAATTGGAGGCCATGACAAACTCTAAGCAGGCTATTGCAAAGAAGATTGATGCTGCTCAGAA
CTGGCTTGCGGATCCCAACGGCGGAAGTGAAGGAGAAGAACACATTCGAGGAATTATGTCTGAAGCAAGG
AAAGTTGCAGAATTGTGTGAGGAGCCTAAAGAAAGAGATGATATCCTTCGCTCCTTGGGGGAAATCTCTG
CTCTGACAGCTAAGCTGTCAGATCTGCGACGACATGGGAAAGGCGACTCTCCTGAGGCCCGTGCATTGGC
CAAGCAAATAGCTACATCACTTCAGAACTTACAGTCCAAAACAAACAGAGCTGTAGCAAATACTAGGCCA
GTTAAAGCTGCTGTCCATTTGGAGGGCAAGATTGAGCAAGCCCAGAGGTGGATAGATAATCCTACAGTTG
ATGATCGGGGAGTAGGCCAGGCAGCAATTCGGGGTTTGGTTGCAGAAGGTCGTCGTCTAGCCAATGTCAT
GATGGGACCTTATCGTCAGGACCTGCTTGCCAAATGTGACCGTGTAGACCAGCTGGCTGCTCAGCTTGCT
GACCTTGCAGCAAGAGGGGAAGGAGAGTCTCCTCAGGCTAGGGCAATTGCTGCTCAGCTTCAGGACTCCC
TGAAGGATCTCAAAGCACGGATGCAAGAAGCAATGACCCAGGAGGTGTCTGATGTTTTCAGTGACACTAC
AACCCCTATTAAGTTGTTAGCAGTAGCAGCCACTGCTCCTTCTGATACTCCCAATAGAGAAGAGGTGTTT
GAAGAAAGAGCAGCAAATTTTGAAAACCATGCTGCTAGACTGGGAGCAACAGCAGAAAAAGCAGCTGCAG
TTGGAACTGCTAATAAAACTACTGTGGAAGGCATTCAGGCAACAGTCAAATCTGCAAGGGAGCTTACACC
ACAGGTAGTATCGGCTGCTCGAATCCTCCTGAGAAATCCTGGAAATCAAGCTGCTTATGAGCATTTTGAG
ACAATGAAAAACCAATGGATTGATAATGTAGAAAAGATGACAGGGCTGGTGGATGAGGCCATCGATACCA
AGTCTCTGTTGGATGCATCAGAAGAGGCTATTAAGAAGGATCTTGATAAATGTAAAGTTGCAATGGCCAA
TATGCAACCTCAGATGCTGGTAGCTGGAGCCACCAGCATTGCTAGACGAGCGAACCGCATCCTGCTTGTG
GCAAAACGGGAGGTTGAAAATTCAGAAGACCCTAAATTCAGGGAGGCTGTTAAAGCAGCTTCTGATGAGC
TGAGCAAAACCATATCACCGATGGTAATGGATGCTAAAGCTGTAGCAGGAAATATCTCTGATCCTGGTTT
GCAGAAGAGTTTCTTGGATTCTGGATACAGGATTCTGGGAGCTGTGGCCAAAGTCAGAGAAGCCTTTCAG
CCTCAGGAGCCAGACTTTCCCCCTCCTCCTCCTGACCTAGAGCATCTCCATCTGACTGATGAGCTTGCTC
CTCCAAAACCACCACTTCCAGAAGGTGAGGTTCCCCCACCCAGACCACCACCCCCTGAAGAAAAAGATGA
GGTCGAGATGGTGAGCAAGGGCGAGGAGACCACAATGGGCGTAATCAAGCCCGACATGAAGATCAAGCTG
AAGATGGAGGGCAACGTGAATGGCCACGCCTTCGTGATCGAGGGCGAGGGCGAGGGCAAGCCCTACGACG
GCACCAACACCATCAACCTGGAGGTGAAGGAGGGAGCCCCCCTGCCCTTCTCCTACGACATTCTGACCAC
CGCGTTCGCCTACGGCAACAGGGCCTTCACCAAGTACCCCGACGACATCCCCAACTACTTCAAGCAGTCC
TTCCCCGAGGGCTACTCTTGGGAGCGCACCATGACCTTCGAGGACAAGGGCATCGTGAAGGTGAAGTCCG
ACATCTCCATGGAGGAGGACTCCTTCATCTACGAGATACACCTCAAGGGCGAGAACTTCCCCCCCAACGG
CCCCGTGATGCAGAAGAAGACCACCGGCTGGGACGCCTCCACCGAGAGGATGTACGTGCGCGACGGCGTG
CTGAAGGGCGACGTCAAGCACAAGCTGCTGCTGGAGGGCGGCGGCCACCACCGCGTTGACTTCAAGACCA
TCTACAGGGCCAAGAAGGCGGTGAAGCTGCCCGACTATCACTTTGTGGACCACCGCATCGAGATCCTGAA
CCACGACAAGGACTACAACAAGGTGACCGTTTACGAGAGCGCCGTGGCCCGCAACTCCACCGACGGCATG
GACGAGCTGTACAAGGGGCCAGGTGGTGCAGGGCCAGGTGGTGCAGGGCCAGGTGGTGCAGGGCCAGGTG
GTGCAGGGCCCGGTGGTGCAGGTCCAGGTGGTGCAGGTCCAGGTGGTGCAGGTCCAGGTGGTGCTATGGT
GAGCAAGGGCGAGGAGCTGTTCACCGGGGTGGTGCCCATCCTGGTCGAGCTGGACGGCGACGTAAACGGC
CACAAGTTCAGCGTGTCCGGCGAGGGCGAGGGCGATGCCACCTACGGCAAGCTGACCCTGAAGCTGATCT
GCACCACCGGCAAGCTGCCCGTGCCCTGGCCCACCCTCGTGACCACCCTGGGCTACGGCCTGCAGTGCTT
CGCCCGCTACCCCGACCACATGAAGCAGCACGACTTCTTCAAGTCCGCCATGCCCGAAGGCTACGTCCAG
GAGCGCACCATCTTCTTCAAGGACGACGGCAACTACAAGACCCGCGCCGAGGTGAAGTTCGAGGGCGACA
CCCTGGTGAACCGCATCGAGCTGAAGGGCATCGACTTCAAGGAGGACGGCAACATCCTGGGGCACAAGCT
GGAGTACAACTACAACAGCCACAACGTCTATATCACCGCCGACAAGCAGAAGAACGGCATCAAGGCCAAC
TTCAAGATCCGCCACAACATCGAGGACGGCGGCGTGCAGCTCGCCGACCACTACCAGCAGAACACCCCCA
TCGGCGACGGCCCCGTGCTGCTGCCCGACAACCACTACCTGAGCTACCAGTCCAAACTGAGCAAAGACCC
CAACGAGAAGCGCGATCACATGGTCCTGCTGGAGTTCGTGACCGCCGCCGGGATCACTCTCGGCATGGAC
GAGCTGTACAAGGCGGCCGCGGAGTTCCCAGAGCAGAAAGCAGGAGAAGCTATTAATCAGCCCATGATGA
TGGCTGCTAGGCAGTTGCATGACGAGGCTCGGAAATGGTCTAGCAAGGGTAACGACATCATTGCTGCTGC
TAAACGAATGGCGCTGCTCATGGCTGAGATGTCACGCCTGGTGCGAGGAGGCAGCGGAAACAAGCGTGCC
CTCATCCAGTGTGCAAAAGATATTGCTAAGGCATCGGATGAAGTCACTCGATTGGCCAAAGAGGTGGCCA
AGCAATGTACTGATAAACGCATTAGAACAAACCTCTTACAGGTCTGTGAGCGAATCCCAACCATCAGCAC
GCAGCTCAAAATTCTTTCCACAGTGAAAGCTACCATGCTGGGCAGGACTAACATCAGCGATGAAGCCTCA
GAACAGGCAACTGCTATGTTGGTTCATAACGCCCAGAACCTCATGCAGTCTGTGAAGGAAACTGTGAGAG
AAGCTGAAGCAGCATCCATTAAGATAAGAACAGATGCCGGATTCACTCTGCGCTGGGTCAGAAAGACCCC
ATGGTATCAGTAAGAATTCTGCAGATATCCAGCACAGTGGCGGCCGCTCGAGTCTAGAGGGCCCGTTTAA
ACCCGCTGATCAGCCTCGACTGTGCCTTCTAGTTGCCAGCCATCTGTTGTTTGCCCCTCCCCCGTGCCTT
CCTTGACCCTGGAAGGTGCCACTCCCACTGTCCTTTCCTAATAAAATGAGGAAATTGCATCGCATTGTCT
GAGTAGGTGTCATTCTATTCTGGGGGGTGGGGTGGGGCAGGACAGCAAGGGGGAGGATTGGGAAGACAAT
AGCAGGCATGCTGGGGATGCGGTGGGCTCTATGGCTTCTGAGGCGGAAAGAACCAGCTGGGGCTCTAGGG
GGTATCCCC
[124 nt withheld, positions 6030-6153]
C
[91 nt withheld, positions 6155-6245]
A
[49 nt withheld, positions 6247-6295]
CCTTTGACGTTGGAGTCCACGTTCTTT
[37 nt withheld, positions 6323-6359]
ACCCTATCTCGGTCTATTCTTTTGATTTATAAGGGATTTTGCCGATTTCGGCCTATTGGTTAAAAAATGA
GCTGATTTAACAAAAATTTAACGCGAATTAATTCTGTGGAATGTGTGTCAGTTAGGGTGTGGAAAGTCCC
CAGGCTCCCCAGCAGGCAGAAGTATGCAAAGCATGCATCTCAATTAGTCAGCAACCAGGTGTGGAAAGTC
CCCAGGCTCCCCAGCAGGCAGAAGTATGCAAAGCATGCATCTCAATTAGTCAGCAACCATAGTCCCGCCC
CTAACTCCGCCCATCCCGCCCCTAACTCCGCCCAGTTCCGCCCATTCTCCGCCCCATGGCTGACTAATTT
TTTTTATTTATGCAGAGGCCGAGGCCGCCTCTGCCTCTGAGCTATTCCAGAAGTAGTGAGGAGGCTTTTT
TGGAGGCCTAGGCTTTTGCAAAAAGCTCCCGGGAGCTTGTATATCCATTTTCGGATCTGATCAAGAGACA
GGATGAGGATCGTTTCGCATGATTGAACAAGATGGATTGCACGCAGGTTCTCCGGCCGCTTGGGTGGAGA
GGCTATTCGGCTATGACTGGGCACAACAGACAATCGGCTGCTCTGATGCCGCCGTGTTCCGGCTGTCAGC
GCAGGGGCGCCCGGTTCTTTTTGTCAAGACCGACCTGTCCGGTGCCCTGAATGAACTGCAGGACGAGGCA
GCGCGGCTATCGTGGCTGGCCACGACGGGCGTTCCTTGCGCAGCTGTGCTCGACGTTGTCACTGAAGCGG
GAAGGGACTGGCTGCTATTGGGCGAAGTGCCGGGGCAGGATCTCCTGTCATCTCACCTTGCTCCTGCCGA
GAAAGTATCCATCATGGCTGATGCAATGCGGCGGCTGCATACGCTTGATCCGGCTACCTGCCCATTCGAC
CACCAAGCGAAACATCGCATCGAGCGAGCACGTACTCGGATGGAAGCCGGTCTTGTCGATCAGGATGATC
TGGACGAAGAGCATCAGGGGCTCGCGCCAGCCGAACTGTTCGCCAGGCTCAAGGCGCGCATGCCCGACGG
CGAGGATCTCGTCGTGACCCATGGCGATGCCTGCTTGCCGAATATCATGGTGGAAAATGGCCGCTTTTCT
GGATTCATCGACTGTGGCCGGCTGGGTGTGGCGGACCGCTATCAGGACATAGCGTTGGCTACCCGTGATA
TTGCTGAAGAGCTTGGCGGCGAATGGGCTGACCGCTTCCTCGTGCTTTACGGTATCGCCGCTCCCGATTC
GCAGCGCATCGCCTTCTATCGCCTTCTTGACGAGTTCTTCTGAGCGGGACTCTGGGGTTCGAAATGACCG
ACCAAGCGACGCCCAACCTGCCATCACGAGATTTCGATTCCACCGCCGCCTTCTATGAAAGGTTGGGCTT
CGGAATCGTTTTCCGGGACGCCGGCTGGATGATCCTCCAGCGCGGGGATCTCATGCTGGAGTTCTTCGCC
CACCCCAACTTGTTTATTGCAGCTTATAATGGTTACAAATAAAGCAATAGCATCACAAATTTCACAAATA
AAGCATTTTTTTCACTGCATTCTAGTTGTGGTTTGTCCAAACTCATCAATGTATCTTATCATGTCTGTAT
ACCGTCGACCTCTAGCTAGAGCTTGGCGTAATCATGGTCATAGCTGTTTCCTGTGTGAAATTGTTATCCG
CTCACAATTCCACACAACATACGAGCCGGAAGCATAAAGTGTAAAGCCTGGGGTGCCTAATGAGTGAGCT
AACTCACATTAATTGCGTTGCGCTCACTGCCCGCTTTCCAGTCGGGAAACCTGTCGTGCCAGCTGCATTA
ATGAATCGGCCAACGCGCGGGGAGAGGCGGTTTGCGTATTGGGCGCTCTTCCGCTTCCTCGCTCACTGAC
TCGCTGCGCTCGGTCGTTCGGCTGCGGCGAGCGGTATCAGCTCACTCAAAGGCGGTAATACGGTTATCCA
CAGAATCAGGGGATAACGCAGGAAAGAACATGTGAGCAAAAGGCCAGCAAAAGGCCAGGAACCGTAAAAA
GGCCGCGTTGCTGGCGTTTTTCCATAGGCTCCGCCCCCCTGACGAGCATCACAAAAATCGACGCTCAAGT
CAGAGGTGGCGAAACCCGACAGGACTATAAAGATACCAGGCGTTTCCCCCTGGAAGCTCCCTCGTGCGCT
CTCCTGTTCCGACCCTGCCGCTTACCGGATACCTGTCCGCCTTTCTCCCTTCGGGAAGCGTGGCGCTTTC
TCATAGCTCACGCTGTAGGTATCTCAGTTCGGTGTAGGTCGTTCGCTCCAAGCTGGGCTGTGTGCACGAA
CCCCCCGTTCAGCCCGACCGCTGCGCCTTATCCGGTAACTATCGTCTTGAGTCCAACCCGGTAAGACACG
ACTTATCGCCACTGGCAGCAGCCACTGGTAACAGGATTAGCAGAGCGAGGTATGTAGGCGGTGCTACAGA
GTTCTTGAAGTGGTGGCCTAACTACGGCTACACTAGAAGAACAGTATTTGGTATCTGCGCTCTGCTGAAG
CCAGTTACCTTCGGAAAAAGAGTTGGTAGCTCTTGATCCGGCAAACAAACCACCGCTGGTAGCGGTGGTT
TTTTTGTTTGCAAGCAGCAGATTACGCGCAGAAAAAAAGGATCTCAAGAAGATCCTTTGATCTTTTCTAC
GGGGTCTGACGCTCAGTGGAACGAAAACTCACGTTAAGGGATTTTGGTCATGAGATTATCAAAAAGGATC
TTCACCTAGATCCTTTTAAATTAAAAATGAAGTTTTAAATCAATCTAAAGTATATATGAGTAAACTTGGT
CTGACAGTTACCAATGCTTAATCAGTGAGGCACCTATCTCAGCGATCTGTCTATTTCGTTCATCCATAGT
TGCCTGACTCCCCGTCGTGTAGATAACTACGATACGGGAGGGCTTACCATCTGGCCCCAGTGCTGCAATG
ATACCGCGAGACCCACGCTCACCGGCTCCAGATTTATCAGCAATAAACCAGCCAGCCGGAAGGGCCGAGC
GCAGAAGTGGTCCTGCAACTTTATCCGCCTCCATCCAGTCTATTAATTGTTGCCGGGAAGCTAGAGTAAG
TAGTTCGCCAGTTAATAGTTTGCGCAACGTTGTTGCCATTGCTACAGGCATCGTGGTGTCACGCTCGTCG
TTTGGTATGGCTTCATTCAGCTCCGGTTCCCAACGATCAAGGCGAGTTACATGATCCCCCATGTTGTGCA
AAAAAGCGGTTAGCTCCTTCGGTCCTCCGATCGTTGTCAGAAGTAAGTTGGCCGCAGTGTTATCACTCAT
GGTTATGGCAGCACTGCATAATTCTCTTACTGTCATGCCATCCGTAAGATGCTTTTCTGTGACTGGTGAG
TACTCAACCAAGTCATTCTGAGAATAGTGTATGCGGCGACCGAGTTGCTCTTGCCCGGCGTCAATACGGG
ATAATACCGCGCCACATAGCAGAACTTTAAAAGTGCTCATCATTGGAAAACGTTCTTCGGGGCGAAAACT
CTCAAGGATCTTACCGCTGTTGAGATCCAGTTCGATGTAACCCACTCGTGCACCCAACTGATCTTCAGCA
TCTTTTACTTTCACCAGCGTTTCTGGGTGAGCAAAAACAGGAAGGCAAAATGCCGCAAAAAAGGGAATAA
GGGCGACACGGAAATGTTGAATACTCATACTCTTCCTTTTTCAATATTATTGAAGCATTTATCAGGGTTA
TTGTCTCATGAGCGGATACATATTTGAATGTATTTAGAAAAATAAACAAATAGGGGTTCCGCGCACATTT
CCCCGAAAAGTGCCACCTGAC
